>Addgene plasmid #140203 | pCRI011-pYFAC-pyroA-PgpdA-4xcrRNAarrayelcA-TtrpC | addgene full sequence | sequence record 310119 | Addgene NGS Result
TGCAGATTTTGACCTAGTTAACAAGGCACATCATGCTATCACTTCCAACACTCTTGCTGAGCGCGTTCTG
CCTTGCCTTTCTGGTTCTACGAAGTATCCAGTCCCGCCTGCAACGCCGCAGAAACGCCAAAAGGTGGGGT
TGTCAACCGCCAGCTAGAGCTCCATCGGGATTCTTTGGCATTCCGCCGTTCCTCGGTGGTCGCAGATAAC
TCCCTAAATTCCCTGAGCTAACTCTAAGTCGACCATGCCGTTTATGGTTAGCGCCTCCCAAAAAGGAATG
GCCGACTTAGAGTTACCTCTTGACCGACTTTTTCTTTCCTCCCCCTTACATTTCGTTACCACAACACATT
CCTATATCCAAACTCCAGGTACATAACTAGTCGAAATCTCTTTTAAATCTAGTCAAGAACTAGATACTTA
ACCTTCATACTGCTTAGAGATAGCCTTTGAAGCTCTTATTTCGCTCTTTGTCTCACTCTCACCTTCCTCC
TCCTCCTCCAATCCTTTTTGCTCGGGACTAGTCCAAGACTAGTCAACGATTAGTATGCCGAGCATTCGCG
ATAACGATCTCCGAAAGTCCCCAGAGTACTGTCACTATCTCGAGGCAGTTAAGGACGGGGAGCTTACGCT
GCCGGATTTCAAGATAGTAAGCCGACCCGACTAGCTTTAAGCCTAGTTACTGACTAGTCCACAGGACGAC
AATGGCGTGCCTGATATCCATCCATATGAAGTCTACTGCCGAGTGAAGGGATGCCTCAAGCGTACAGTGA
GTCTACTGCTATACTAGTTTCTGACTAGTTATTAACTAGTTGACAGGTTCCCTCTGCCAACAGAAACATA
TTGGTCAAGCACTTGAAGGACAAGAACTCCCACGGCATGGAGTTTACATTGCACAATGGACCTCCCACTA
TGAAGGAACTGATGGAGGCCAAAGGCAAGTCCTATCTAGATTACTTGGTGACTAGTCCCTGACTAGTCAA
GTAGCATGGTATGAAGGCTTGTTTGAAGGCACTGTTCTCCCAACCCCGACTCCTACCAAGAAGCGCAAGC
GAGCTGCGTAAGTTTCTGTGAGTCTAACTAGTGTATTAGCTAATATATAGCAGCACCAAGTCCAAGGACC
ACAATACTAAGGGTGTCGAGAATTCGTGAGTTTCTTCTCCCATTTCAACTAGTCCTTGACTAGTCACTAA
CTACTTTGCAGCAACGAGGGTGAAGCTGGAAATGATCAGGACAATGGCGAGGGCCCGTAAGTACAGCCAT
TCAATGCAGACTAGTTGCTAACTAATCTGTGACTAGTTCAAGTGGTCCGTACGCCGTGCATACCCCTGTG
ACTGGTAGGAATTTGAGCAAGCCTGTCTTGCCGCGCGATGAGAAAGGAAAGGCAAGTTACATTCAGCCCC
GTACCTAGGATCAGTGCTAATTTATAACCTCTAGCCACTCTTTATGCAGATCCGCCGTGAGGGTAGCAAG
GCAGCTAAATCAGCTGGTGAGAAAGGAACCATACCCTGCAAGACCTGTCGCAACGCAAAGGGCAAAGGTA
AGCTATCCAAGCTAGTTTGGGACTAGATTCTAACTAGTCTCAGCACCGTGTGGTTCAAAGCCATATTGCG
AGTTTTGGCGCTTTTTCTCATCGATTGACGAGGCAAAGGGAGCGAGTATGCAACCTCGTAAGTCAGACTC
AGACAAAGACCAACTAGTTATTGACCAGTCTTCTAGAAGGCTCTGTTGTGGATCTTGAGGCCCTGGAGAG
TTCCTCCAACAATCCGGAGACAAGCAAGTCCTCGTCGGACTAGTCACTAACTAGACTCTAACTAGTTGCA
GACATGGATAATGCAAAAGAGACAAGCAATGAAGAAAGTGGTAAGACATTTCTCCTTTGTGGTTCTGGAC
TAGTCTTTGACTAGTCACAGTCTTAAACAAGGAAAATGAGCATGAAAATGAGGAGGAAAAGGCTGCTGAG
CCCGAGGAAGTGCAGGGTGATGGCAGACATGGTAGGTTAATACCTTGTTAGTTATTGCTAGTCACTGACT
AGTCAATAACTAGTCTCTGAACACCTTGCAATCACTCCGTTTGCGCAGCTGAACAGTGGTGAGGATAATA
GTAGTAAGTTATTCTAGCTTCAGAGTTATAGGAGACTAGATACTAACTAGTATTAGTTGCAACTAACCTG
GATCTCAGAGACTTTGGCCTCAATCTAGAATCTATCTAGTTGTCAACTAGACTGTGGTATCATTGTCTTT
TATTTTCCTAGTCCTGGAACTAGCTTCTAACTAGTCTCCCTAATATGTGGCTGTCTTGTTTTTTTTTTTT
GTTTCCCTACCCGGATATCTAGTCCCCTTCTAGGTTCTGTTAACCTCTCGGGCTCTGATTTAGTTTAACG
CAAACCTGAGATTAGTTTCTAACTAGTCTCTAGGTTTTCTATCCACCTTTAATTGTAATAATAAATACAA
GCAACGTTTATACGTCAAAAGCATTTATAAACTTTTACCCTAAAGTAGCTTGCTTGTGTGTTTAGTTTAT
AATTAGTCTCTTATTAATTTGATGTAGGTAAGCCCGCCACAAATATATATTTTTAACAAGATACCGTGGA
AAAACTTCGTGCTATCACAAAACAGTATACAAAAAATAAGCT
[138 nt withheld, positions 2633-2770]
CCTTTGACGTTGGAGTCCACGTTCTTT
[37 nt withheld, positions 2798-2834]
ACTCTATCTCGGGCTATTCTTTTGATTTATAAGGGATTTTGCCGATTTCGGTCTATTGGTTAAAAAATGA
GCTGATTTAACAAAAATTTAACGCGAATTTTAACAAAATGGGGTGACGATGAGCCGCTCTTGCATCTTTG
TTTGTATTATACTGTCTTTCTTGTTACACATAATTATTCTAGAATGCCCCACCGTTACATACGGGACACA
GCCATTTACATATGCATGTGGATTACGAGCTAACGAGTTCATTCAAATCTCAGAACTATCACATAATCAT
CATTCCCCTATCGTCAAAGACCGTAAGACAAATCCGGTTCATGCACTGAACCCATTCGGGTAGTGAGTCA
TTTACTCAGCACACTCGCGCTGACGCTCGTCGAACACCTTCAATGCCTCCTCGGCAGCCTTGACACCACT
GAGAACCATGGCACCGAAGGTAGGGCCCATGCGGTTAAAGCCATCAATTTCAGACAGCTCCATACCGCCG
ATTATCAAGCCCTTAGTAACCTCGCGGGTGTTCTTGACGATGGCATCCTGCCATGCGGAGAGACGGACGG
TCGCAGAGAGAAGGGCTGAGTAATAAGCGCCACTGCGCCAGACAGCTCTGGCGGCTCTGAGGTGCAGTGG
ATGATTATTAATCCGGGACCGGCCGCCCCTCCGCCCCGAAGTGGAAAGGCTGGTGTGCCCCTCGTTGACC
AAGAATCTATTGCATCATCGGAGAATATGGAGCTTCATCGAATCACCGGCAGTAAGCGAAGGAGAATGTG
AAGCCAGGGGTGTATAGCCGTCGGCGAAATAGCATGCCATTAACCTAGGTACAGAAGTCCAATTGCTTCC
GATCTGGTAAAAGATTCACGAGATAGTACCTTCTCCGAAGTAGGTAGAGCGAGTACCCGGCGCGTAAGCT
CCCTAATTGGCCCATCCGGCATCTGTAGGGCGTCCAAATATCGTGCCTCTCCTGCTTTGCCCGGTGTATG
AAACCGGAAAGGCCGCTCAGGAGCTGGCCAGCGGCGCAGACCGGGAACACAAGCTGGCAGTCGACCCATC
CGGTGCTCTGCACTCGACCTGCTGAGGTCCCTCAGTCCCTGGTAGGCAGCTTTGCCCCGTCTGTCCGCCC
GGTGTGTCGGCGGGGTTGACAAGGTCGTTGCGTCAGTCCAACATTTGTTGCCATATTTTCCTGCTCTCCC
CACCAGCTGCTCTTTTCTTTTCTCTTTCTTTTCCCATCTTCAGTATATTCATCTTCCCATCCAAGAACCT
TTAATCAAGCTTATCGATACCGTCGACCTCGACTCTAGAGGATCGAATTTCTACTAAGTGTAGATATTCC
ACTCATCATAGTACTAATTTCTACTAAGTGTAGATGATGGTGGTGCTAGCTTCTCAATTTCTACTAAGTG
TAGATCTCAACACTGTACTGGCAACAATTTCTACTAAGTGTAGATAACATCCTTGTGTGAATATTAATTT
CTACTAAGTGTAGATATCTTCGAGGGGGGGCCCGGTACCGCCCCGTCCGGTCCTGCCCGTCACCGAGATC
CACTTAACGTTACTGAAATCATCAAACAGCTTGACGAATCTGGATATAAGATCGTTGGTGTCGATGTCAG
CTCCGGAGTTGAGACAAATGGTGTTCAGGATCTCGATAAGATACGTTCATTTGTCCAAGCAGCAAAGAGT
GCCTTCTAGTGATTTAATAGCTCCATGTCAACAAGAATAAAACGCGTTTCGGGTTTACCTCTTCCAGATA
CAGCTCATCTGCAATGCATCCCCTGGTATCATGGTTGTTGGGTCTCATCACTCCTACTCAACATTGCACC
TGATAGGGACATCAGATGCTGGATTACTAAGGTAATGTAAGGTCAGTTCGAGACCATCTGATATTACCAC
AAATACAATGGCGAGAGAGTTTTTCGTAAAAGCCAATCCTTGGCGTTTCCAGCTGTTCCTGACGGTTGTA
GGCCCAAGTCCGCGGGAAACCGCCCACAAAGCGGCGTTTTTGCAGATTGGCAGATTTATGCTGGAAACTT
ACTGGGGAGATGGAGGGGCACAAGCGCTGTGATTGGTTTTCAAAGCCGCGGCCGGATGGAACGAAGACAT
AATTCGGCGGGGACATGAAAATGTGGGTGATCGATACGGAATTTTTGGTTCTTCGGAGGCGACAAAGGGC
GCAACGGTCGAGGTTAGTAGTTATCTTGACTCACACTTACAGGGCCCGTCTTCGGTCTTCTTAAGAACTG
GGTTTTGCTGGGACTTCCCCCCCACCTCTCTTTTCTACTGTGTCTCGTATCTATTTCTATACTCATTCTT
TCACTTCTCTTAGTACCACCATTCCCTTCTAAATACACAGAATGGCTTCCAACGGTACCAATGGCGCCTC
CGCCTCCAACAGCTTCACTGTGAAGGCCGGCTTGGCTCAGATGCTGAAGGGTGGTGTGATTATGGACGTC
GTCAACGCGGAGCAGGTATGAGCGATTGTCATCAGGATACTTCCAGCCCTTTGACGCTAACATGACTTCT
ACAACAGGCCCGCATTGCGGAGGAGGCCGGTGCCGCTGCCGTGATGGCCCTGGAGAGAGTCCCCGCCGAC
ATCAGAGCCCAGGGTGGCGTTGCCCGCATGTCTGACCCCAGCATGATCAAGGAGATCATGGCTGCTGTTA
CCATTCCTGTCATGGCCAAAGCTCGTATCGGACACTTCGTTGAGTGCCAGGTAAGGCTGCCTTTCTCCCG
TGGAAAGCCTGCATTGCAGCTAACATGTGTAATTGTTAGATCCTCGAAGCCATTGGCGTTGACTACATCG
ACGAGTCCGAAGTCCTTACCCCTGCCGATGATGTCTACCACGTGAAGAAGCACGACTACAAGGTTCCTTT
CGTCTGTGGTTGCCGCAACCTGGGCGAGGCCCTTCGTCGGATCGCCGAGGGTGCCGCTATGATCCGTACC
AAGGGTGAGGCCGGTACCGGAGATGTTGTTGAAGCCGTCAAGCACATGCGCACGGTCAACTCCCAGATCG
CCCGCGCCCGCTCCATCCTCCAGAATTCCACCGACCCCGAGATTGAGCTGCGTGCCTACGCTCGTGAGCT
TGAGGTCCCTTATGAGCTTCTGCGCGAGACCGCCGAGAAGGGCCGTCTTCCCGTTGTCAACTTCGCCGCC
GGCGGTGTTGCCACTCCCGCTGATGCCGCACTCATGATGCAGCTGGGCTGCGACGGAGTGTTCGTCGGCT
CTGGTATTTTCAAGTCTGGTGATGCGAAGAAGCGCGCCAAGGCTATTGTCCAGGCCGTGACTCACTACAA
GGACCCCAAGGTCCTCGCTGAAGTCAGCGAGGGTCTGGGTGAGGCCATGGTTGGTATCAATGTCTCTCAG
ATGCCCGAGGCCGACCGATTGGCCAAGAGAGGATGGTAATTGCACTACTATCTCTACTTGTGATTCTTCT
TATGTTCTTGTCATGATATGGGCGTTGGAAAAGTTGATATAGCGTTCTTTGATGCATTTTGCATTCAAGA
CTTTCAGGTTCATTCTTGTTAGGGTGTTCTGTGCATTTGTCCTTCATTATGTAGACACTCGCAGGATTGA
AGAAGAACTACTCTATTCAATGACGATCTCTTCCATGAAGACCAAAAACTAAAAATTGGTCATGTCAACG
TCCAGTGCACACGACATTTTACCCTTCCCCACTAACACTTGTTTTGGCTGTCGATCATGTGGATGCTGCT
ACTGGTGGTGCTAATCTGCTTGAAGACGCGGCGAGTAGTATCACCAAGTAATATACTTATATTGCGAAGA
TAATTTATATCTGATATTTCAATTACAAATTCTGAGACCACTACCCAGTTGACGGCACTCATGCTGGGTG
CCTTAGATAGACGTCAAGGTACACATCCTACGGAGTTACGATCGGCGACTTCAAAAGAATGTCACACCGG
TAAGATACACACGTTTATTTCAAACGCCGAACTTGAATACACACCCTGACAGCGCCATAAGACAATTTCC
TCTTGGAGCAAAAGTGTAGTGCCAGTACGAGTGTTGTGGAGGAAGGCTGCATACATTGTGCCTGTCATTA
AACGATGAGCTCGTCCGTATTGGCCCCTGTAATGCCATGTTTTCCGCCCCCAATCGTCAAGGTTTTCCCT
TTGTTAGATTCCTACCAGTCATCTAGCAAGTGAGGTAAGCTTTGCCAGAAACGCCAAGGCTTTATCTATG
TAGTCGATAAGCAAAGTGGACTGATAGCTTAATATGGAAGGTCCCTCAGGACAAGTCGACCTGTGCAGAA
GAGATAACAGCTTGGCATCACGCATCAGTGCCTCCTCTCAGACAGAATAAGTCGCCATAAGTTATCGACC
GAACCTAGGTAGGGTATATTTGGTGACGACAATACCTCCCGACGATACCTGGATTAGACACCGTATGCCG
CGAATTAACGCCTTCCGACCAAGTCCCTTTTGGTGATCGACACTTTAGGATCATCTCCTGCCAGTCGCCC
AGACTGACGGTGTTATGGTGGCGCGCTATGGCTTTCCTAGCCGGTCAAGCTCCGTGCACTAGAGAGCGGA
GAAGGAGGGGGAGTTGATAGGGAATGATATCTAGGTAGAGAAGTACTCCAACCAGAGATATGCGGATCAA
TGCTCCGGCAGTTGTTAGCATACCCCAACCTCGTTTAAGTATCCTCTTCTTCCATCCATCTTTATCATTA
TTTGTCTATGTGCATCCCTAGATCACGTCAATTATTTCGATAAATGGATACGTGCACTCGGGAATGCGTG
ATTGGCTCGTCTCGTGTTCTCAGTTCCTCATTCCCCCCCACGTTACATTGACAACGGAGTATTAGCCTAT
GGTCCTGTTCGATAAGCTTGCTCCATCGCCTCCACTACGTCAAGCGGAGTATCAGACATGAGCTCTACCC
CAGATATCGCCTGCTTATCGCTGGTTGCTTTGTCATGCAAGTACAGATCACATCGGCAATTCTGATAACA
GATGGTGCCATTGTCCCGTAATCAATTGCCCATTGAAAAAGGAAGAGTATGAGTATTCAACATTTCCGTG
TCGCCCTTATTCCCTTTTTTGCGGCATTTTGCCTTCCTGTTTTTGCTCACCCAGAAACGCTGGTGAAAGT
AAAAGATGCTGAAGATCAGTTGGGTGCACGAGTGGGTTACATCGAACTGGATCTCAACAGCGGTAAGATC
CTTGAGAGTTTTCGCCCCGAAGAACGTTTTCCAATGATGAGCACTTTTAAAGTTCTGCTATGTGGCGCGG
TATTATCCCGTATTGACGCCGGGCAAGAGCAACTCGGTCGCCGCATACACTATTCTCAGAATGACTTGGT
TGAGTACTCACCAGTCACAGAAAAGCATCTTACGGATGGCATGACAGTAAGAGAATTATGCAGTGCTGCC
ATAACCATGAGTGATAACACTGCGGCCAACTTACTTCTGACAACGATCGGAGGACCGAAGGAGCTAACCG
CTTTTTTGCACAACATGGGGGATCATGTAACTCGCCTTGATCGTTGGGAACCGGAGCTGAATGAAGCCAT
ACCAAACGACGAGCGTGACACCACGATGCCTGTAGCAATGGCAACAACGTTGCGCAAACTATTAACTGGC
GAACTACTTACTCTAGCTTCCCGGCAACAATTAATAGACTGGATGGAGGCGGATAAAGTTGCAGGACCAC
TTCTGCGCTCGGCCCTTCCGGCTGGCTGGTTTATTGCTGATAAATCTGGAGCCGGTGAGCGTGGGTCTCG
CGGTATCATTGCAGCACTGGGGCCAGATGGTAAGCCCTCCCGTATCGTAGTTATCTACACGACGGGGAGT
CAGGCAACTATGGATGAACGAAATAGACAGATCGCTGAGATAGGTGCCTCACTGATTAAGCATTGGTAAC
TGTCAGACCAAGTTTACTCATATATACTTTAGATTGATTTAAAACTTCATTTTTAATTTAAAAGGATCTA
GGTGAAGATCCTTTTTGATAATCTCATGACCAAAATCCCTTAACGTGAGTTTTCGTTCCACTGAGCGTCA
GACCCCGTAGAAAAGATCAAAGGATCTTCTTGAGATCCTTTTTTTCTGCGCGTAATCTGCTGCTTGCAAA
CAAAAAAACCACCGCTACCAGCGGTGGTTTGTTTGCCGGATCAAGAGCTACCAACTCTTTTTCCGAAGGT
AACTGGCTTCAGCAGAGCGCAGATACCAAATACTGTTCTTCTAGTGTAGCCGTAGTTAGGCCACCACTTC
AAGAACTCTGTAGCACCGCCTACATACCTCGCTCTGCTAATCCTGTTACCAGTGGCTGCTGCCAGTGGCG
ATAAGTCGTGTCTTACCGGGTTGGACTCAAGACGATAGTTACCGGATAAGGCGCAGCGGTCGGGCTGAAC
GGGGGGTTCGTGCACACAGCCCAGCTTGGAGCGAACGACCTACACCGAACTGAGATACCTACAGCGTGAG
CTATGAGAAAGCGCCACGCTTCCCGAAGGGAGAAAGGCGGACAGGTATCCGGTAAGCGGCAGGGTCGGAA
CAGGAGAGCGCACGAGGGAGCTTCCAGGGGGAAACGCCTGGTATCTTTATAGTCCTGTCGGGTTTCGCCA
CCTCTGACTTGAGCGTCGATTTTTGTGATGCTCGTCAGGGGGGCGGAGCCTATGGAAAAACGCCAGCAAC
GCGGCCTTTTTACGGTTCCTGGCCTTTTGCTGGCCTTTTGCTCACATGTTCTTTCCTGCGTTATCCCCTG
ATTCTGTGGATAACCGTATTACCGCCTTTGAGTGAGCTGATACCGCTCGCCGCAGCCGAACGACCGAGCG
CAGCGAGTCAGTGAGCGAGGAAGCGGAAGAGCGCCCAATACGCAAACCGCCTCTCCCCGCGCGTTGGCCG
ATTCATTAATGCAGCTGGCACGACAGGTTTCCCGACTGGAAAGCGGGCAGTGAGCGCAACGCAATTAATG
TGAGTTAGCTCACTCATTAGGCACCCCAGGCTTTACACTTTATGCTTCCGGCTCGTATGTTGTGTGGAAT
TGTGAGCGGATAACAATTTCACACAGGAAACAGCTATGACCATGATTACGCCACTGAACGAAGCATCTGT
GCTTCATTTTGTAGAACAAAAATGCAACGCGAGAGCGCTAATTTTTCAAACAAAGAATCTGAGCTGCATT
TTTACAGAACAGAAATGCAACGCGAAAGCGCTATTTTACCAACGAAGAATCTGTGCTTCATTTTTGTAAA
ACAAAAATGCAACGCGAGAGCGCTAATTTTTCAAACAAAGAATCTGAGCTGCATTTTTACAGAACAGAAA
TGCAACGCGAGAGCGCTATTTTACCAACAAAGAATCTATACTTCTTTTTTGTTCTACAAAAATGCATCCC
GAGAGCGCTATTTTTCTAACAAAGCATCTTAGATTACTTTTTTTCTCCTTTGTGCGCTCTATAATGCAGT
CTCTTGATAACTTTTTGCACTGTAGGTCCGTTAAGGTTAGAAGAAGGCTACTTTGGTGTCTATTTTCTCT
TCCATAAAAAAAGCCTGACTCCACTTCCCGCGTTTACTGATTACTAGCGAAGCTGCGGGTGCATTTTTTC
AAGATAAAGGCATCCCCGATTATATTCTATACCGATGTGGATTGCGCATACTTTGTGAACAGAAAGTGAT
AGCGTTGATGATTCTTCATTGGTCAGAAAATTATGAACGGTTTCTTCTATTTTGTCTCTATATACTACGT
ATAGGAAATGTTTACATTTTCGTATTGTTTTCGATTCACTCTATGAATAGTTCTTACTACAATTTTTTTG
TCTAAAGAGTAATACTAGAGATAAACATAAAAAATGTAGAGGTCGAGTTTAGATGCAAGTTCAAGGAGCG
AAAGGTGGATGGGTAGGTTATATAGGGATATAGCACAGAGATATATAGCAAAGAGATACTTTTGAGCAAT
GTTTGTGGAAGCGGTATTCGCAATATTTTAGTAGCTCGTTACAGTCCGGTGCGTTTTTGGTTTTTTGAAA
GTGCGTCTTCAGAGCGCTTTTGGTTTTCAAAAGCGCTCTGAAGTTCCTATACTTTCTAGAGAATAGGAAC
TTCGGAATAGGAACTTCAAAGCGTTTCCGAAAACGAGCGCTTCCGAAAATGCAACGCGAGCTGCGCACAT
ACAGCTCACTGTTCACGTCGCACCTATATCTGCGTGTTGCCTGTATATATATATACATGAGAAGAACGGC
ATAGTGCGTGTTTATGCTTAAATGCGTACTTATATGCGTCTATTTATGTAGGATGAAAGGTAGTCTAGTA
CCTCCTGTGATATTATCCCATTCCATGCGGGGTATCGTATGCTTCCTTCAGCACTACCCTTTAGCTGTTC
TATATGCTGCCACTCCTCAATTGGATTAGTCTCATCCTTCAATGCTATCATTTCCTTTGATATTGGATCA
TACTAAGAAACCATTATTATCATGACATTAACCTATAAAAATAGGCGTATCACGAGGCCCTTTCGTCTCG
CGCGTTTCGGTGATGACGGTGAAAACCTCTGACACATGCAGCTCCCGGAGACGGTCACAGCTTGTCTGTA
AGCGGATGCCGGGAGCAGACAAGCCCGTCAGGGCGCGTCAGCGGGTGTTGGCGGGTGTCGGGGCTGGCTT
AACTATGCGGCATCAGAGCAGATTGTACTGAGAGTGCACCATACCACCTTTTCAATTCATCATTTTTTTT
TTATTCTTTTTTTTGATTTCGGTTTCCTTGAAATTTTTTTGATTCGGTAATCTCCGAACAGAAGGAAGAA
CGAAGGAAGGAGCACAGACTTAGATTGGTATATATACGCATATGTAGTGTTGAAGAAACATGAAATTGCC
CAGTATTCTTAACCCAACTGCACAGAACAAAAACCTGCAGGAAACGAAGATAAATCATGTCGAAAGCTAC
ATATAAGGAACGTGCTGCTACTCATCCTAGTCCTGTTGCTGCCAAGCTATTTAATATCATGCACGAAAAG
CAAACAAACTTGTGTGCTTCATTGGATGTTCGTACCACCAAGGAATTACTGGAGTTAGTTGAAGCATTAG
GTCCCAAAATTTGTTTACTAAAAACACATGTGGATATCTTGACTGATTTTTCCATGGAGGGCACAGTTAA
GCCGCTAAAGGCATTATCCGCCAAGTACAATTTTTTACTCTTCGAAGACAGAAAATTTGCTGACATTGGT
AATACAGTCAAATTGCAGTACTCTGCGGGTGTATACAGAATAGCAGAATGGGCAGACATTACGAATGCAC
ACGGTGTGGTGGGCCCAGGTATTGTTAGCGGTTTGAAGCAGGCGGCAGAAGAAGTAACAAAGGAACCTAG
AGGCCTTTTGATGTTAGCAGAATTGTCATGCAAGGGCTCCCTATCTACTGGAGAATATACTAAGGGTACT
GTTGACATTGCGAAGAGCGACAAAGATTTTGTTATCGGCTTTATTGCTCAAAGAGACATGGGTGGAAGAG
ATGAAGGTTACGATTGGTTGATTATGACACCCGGTGTGGGTTTAGATGACAAGGGAGACGCATTGGGTCA
ACAGTATAGAACCGTGGATGATGTGGTCTCTACAGGATCTGACATTATTATTGTTGGAAGAGGACTATTT
GCAAAGGGAAGGGATGCTAAGGTAGAGGGTGAACGTTACAGAAAAGCAGGCTGGGAAGCATATTTGAGAA
GATGCGGCCAGCAAAACTAAAAAACTGTATTATAAGTAAATGCATGTATACTAAACTCACAAATTAGAGC
TTCAATTTAATTATATCAGTTATTACCCTATGCGGTGTGAAATACCGCACAGATGCGTAAGGAGAAAATA
CCGCATCAGGAAATTGTAAGCGTTAATATTTTGTTAAAATTCGCGTTAAATTTTTGTTAAATCAGCTCAT
TTTTTAACCAATAGGCCGAAATCGGCAAAATCCCTTATAAATCAAAAGAATAGACCGAGATAGGGTTGAG
TGGGGTACCGAGCTCGAATTCACTGGCCGTCGTTTTACAACGTCGTGACTGGGAAAACCCTGGCGTTACC
CAACTTAATCGCCTTGCAGCACATCCCCCTTTCGCCAGCTGGCGTAATAGCGAAGAGGCCCGCACCGATC
GCCCTTCCCAACAGTTGCGCAGCCTGAATGGCGAATGGCGCCTGATGCGGTATTTTCTCCTTACGCATCT
GTGCGGTATTTCACACCGCATA
[95 nt withheld, positions 13007-13101]
T
[46 nt withheld, positions 13103-13148]
CGCCAGCTTATTTTTTGTATACTGTTTTGTGATAGCACGAAGTTTTTCCACGGTATCTTGTTAAAAATAT
ATATTTGTGGCGGGCTTACCTACATCAAATTAATAAGAGACTAATTATAAACTAAACACACAAGCAAGCT
ACTTTAGGGTAAAAGTTTATAAATGCTTTTGACGTATAAACGTTGCTTGTATTTATTATTACAATTAAAG
GTGGATAGAAAACCTAGAGACTAGTTAGAAACTAATCTCAGGTTTGCGTTAAACTAAATCAGAGCCCGAG
AGGTTAACAGAACCTAGAAGGGGACTAGATATCCGGGTAGGGAAACAAAAAAAAAAAACAAGACAGCCAC
ATATTAGGGAGACTAGTTAGAAGCTAGTTCCAGGACTAGGAAAATAAAAGACAATGATACCACAGTCTAG
TTGACAACTAGATAGATTCTAGATTGAGGCCAAAGTCTCTGAGATCCAGGTTAGTTGCAACTAATACTAG
TTAGTATCTAGTCTCCTATAACTCTGAAGCTAGAATAACTTACTACTATTATCCTCACCACTGTTCAGCT
GCGCAAACGGAGTGATTGCAAGGTGTTCAGAGACTAGTTATTGACTAGTCAGTGACTAGCAATAACTAAC
AAGGTATTAACCTACCATGTCTGCCATCACCCTGCACTTCCTCGGGCTCAGCAGCCTTTTCCTCCTCATT
TTCATGCTCATTTTCCTTGTTTAAGACTGTGACTAGTCAAAGACTAGTCCAGAACCACAAAGGAGAAATG
TCTTACCACTTTCTTCATTGCTTGTCTCTTTTGCATTATCCATGTCTGCAACTAGTTAGAGTCTAGTTAG
TGACTAGTCCGACGAGGACTTGCTTGTCTCCGGATTGTTGGAGGAACTCTCCAGGGCCTCAAGATCCACA
ACAGAGCCTTCTAGAAGACTGGTCAATAACTAGTTGGTCTTTGTCTGAGTCTGACTTACGAGGTTGCATA
CTCGCTCCCTTTGCCTCGTCAATCGATGAGAAAAAGCGCCAAAACTCGCAATATGGCTTTGAACCACACG
GTGCTGAGACTAGTTAGAATCTAGTCCCAAACTAGCTTGGATAGCTTACCTTTGCCCTTTGCGTTGCGAC
AGGTCTTGCAGGGTATGGTTCCTTTCTCACCAGCTGATTTAGCTGCCTTGCTACCCTCACGGCGGATCTG
CATAAAGAGTGGCTAGAGGTTATAAATTAGCACTGATCCTAGGTACGGGGCTGAATGTAACTTGCCTTTC
CTTTCTCATCGCGCGGCAAGACAGGCTTGCTCAAATTCCTACCAGTCACAGGGGTATGCACGGCGTACGG
ACCACTTGAACTAGTCACAGATTAGTTAGCAACTAGTCTGCATTGAATGGCTGTACTTACGGGCCCTCGC
CATTGTCCTGATCATTTCCAGCTTCACCCTCGTTGCTGCAAAGTAGTTAGTGACTAGTCAAGGACTAGTT
GAAATGGGAGAAGAAACTCACGAATTCTCGACACCCTTAGTATTGTGGTCCTTGGACTTGGTGCTGCTAT
ATATTAGCTAATACACTAGTTAGACTCACAGAAACTTACGCAGCTCGCTTGCGCTTCTTGGTAGGAGTCG
GGGTTGGGAGAACAGTGCCTTCAAACAAGCCTTCATACCATGCTACTTGACTAGTCAGGGACTAGTCACC
AAGTAATCTAGATAGGACTTGCCTTTGGCCTCCATCAGTTCCTTCATAGTGGGAGGTCCATTGTGCAATG
TAAACTCCATGCCGTGGGAGTTCTTGTCCTTCAAGTGCTTGACCAATATGTTTCTGTTGGCAGAGGGAAC
CTGTCAACTAGTTAATAACTAGTCAGAAACTAGTATAGCAGTAGACTCACTGTACGCTTGAGGCATCCCT
TCACTCGGCAGTAGACTTCATATGGATGGATATCAGGCACGCCATTGTCGTCCTGTGGACTAGTCAGTAA
CTAGGCTTAAAGCTAGTCGGGTCGGCTTACTATCTTGAAATCCGGCAGCGTAAGCTCCCCGTCCTTAACT
GCCTCGAGATAGTGACAGTACTCTGGGGACTTTCGGAGATCGTTATCGCGAATGCTCGGCATACTAATCG
TTGACTAGTCTTGGACTAGTCCCGAGCAAAAAGGATTGGAGGAGGAGGAGGAAGGTGAGAGTGAGACAAA
GAGCGAAATAAGAGCTTCAAAGGCTATCTCTAAGCAGTATGAAGGTTAAGTATCTAGTTCTTGACTAGAT
TTAAAAGAGATTTCGACTAGTTATGTACCTGGAGTTTGGATATAGGAATGTGTTGTGGTAACGAAATGTA
AGGGGGAGGAAAGAAAAAGTCGGTCAAGAGGTAACTCTAAGTCGGCCATTCCTTTTTGGGAGGCGCTAAC
CATAAACGGCATGGTCGACTTAGAGTTAGCTCAGGGAATTTAGGGAGTTATCTGCGACCACTGGACTCTC
AGGCTTTCCATTGGGGTACTAACATAGCCATCAAATGCCGGCCCGTGTTTAATCTCCTCGAGATGGCTGG
GCTCACATGCGTTCTACTCAAAAACTCTTATACCTAGGCCCTCTCCCAATCGTGTATGTTTGGACCTTCC
TCTCTCACACTTTGGATAACATCAAGCATAC
Features (pLannotate 1.2.2; 26 found; start..end, strand, type, name):
   2634..2943    +  rep_origin     M13 ori (fragment) (sequence partly withheld): M13 bacteriophage origin of replication; arrow indicates direction of (+) strand synthesis
   2942..3373    -  gene           ptrA (fragment): pyrithiamine resistance gene of Aspergillus oryzae (Kubodera et al., 2000) useful as a dominant selectable marker in Aspergillus
   3376..4059    +  promoter       gpdA promoter (fragment): gpdA; promoter from the Aspergillus nidulans glyceraldehyde-3-phosphate dehydrogenase gene (Punt et al., 1990)
   4098..4126    +  misc_feature   MCS (fragment): pBluescript multiple cloning site
   4324..4343    +  misc_feature   MCS (fragment): pBluescript multiple cloning site
   4371..4603    +  terminator     trpC terminator (fragment): trpC; transcription terminator from the Aspergillus nidulans trpC gene (Punt et al., 1987)
   5204..5299    +  CDS            PDX13 (fragment): PDX13_ARATH - Also known as GIP2, PDX1L3, RSR4. Experimental evidence at protein level: Swiss-Prot protein existence level 1. Catalyzes the formation of pyridoxal 5'-phosphate from ribose 5-phosphate (RBP), glyceraldehyde 3-phosphate (G3P) and ammonia. The ammonia is provided by PDX2. Can also use ribulose 5-phosphate and dihydroxyacetone phosphate as substrates, resulting from enzyme- catalyzed isomerization of RBP and G3P, respectively. Also plays an indirect role in resistance to singlet oxygen-generating photosensitizers. From Arabidopsis thaliana (Mouse-ear cress).
   5356..5547    +  CDS            snz1 (fragment): PDX1_SCHPO - Experimental evidence at protein level: Swiss-Prot protein existence level 1. Catalyzes the formation of pyridoxal 5'-phosphate from ribose 5-phosphate (RBP), glyceraldehyde 3-phosphate (G3P) and ammonia. The ammonia is provided by PDX2. Can also use ribulose 5-phosphate and dihydroxyacetone phosphate as substrates, resulting from enzyme- catalyzed isomerization of RBP and G3P, respectively. Also plays an indirect role in resistance to singlet oxygen-generating photosensitizers. From Schizosaccharomyces pombe (strain 972 / ATCC 24843) (Fission yeast).
   5604..6230    +  CDS            pdxS (fragment): PDXS_THET8 - Experimental evidence at protein level: Swiss-Prot protein existence level 1. Catalyzes the formation of pyridoxal 5'-phosphate from ribose 5-phosphate (RBP), glyceraldehyde 3-phosphate (G3P) and ammonia. The ammonia is provided by the PdxT subunit. Can also use ribulose 5- phosphate and dihydroxyacetone phosphate as substrates, resulting from enzyme-catalyzed isomerization of RBP and G3P, respectively. From Thermus thermophilus (strain ATCC 27634 / DSM 579 / HB8).
   7853..8713    +  CDS            AmpR: β-lactamase; bla; confers resistance to ampicillin, carbenicillin, and related antibiotics
   8884..9472    +  rep_origin     ori: high-copy-number ColE1/pMB1/pBR322/pUC origin of replication
   9655..9747    +  CDS            lacI (fragment): lac repressor; lacI; The lac repressor binds to the lac operator to inhibit transcription in E. coli. This inhibition can be relieved by adding lactose or isopropyl-β-D-thiogalactopyranoside (IPTG).
   9760..9781    +  protein_bind   CAP binding site: CAP binding activates transcription in the presence of cAMP. E. coli catabolite activator protein
   9796..9826    +  promoter       lac promoter: promoter for the E. coli lac operon
   9830..9852    +  protein_bind   lac operator (fragment): The lac repressor binds to the lac operator to inhibit transcription in E. coli. This inhibition can be relieved by adding lactose or isopropyl-β-D-thiogalactopyranoside (IPTG). lac repressor encoded by lacI
   9891..11233   -  rep_origin     2μ ori: yeast 2μ plasmid origin of replication
  11301..11336   +  CDS            rop (fragment): Rop protein, which maintains plasmids at low copy number; rop
  11438..11487   +  misc_feature   bom (fragment): basis of mobility region from pBR322
  11495..11710   +  promoter       URA3 promoter: S. cerevisiae URA3
  11711..12514   +  CDS            URA3: orotidine-5'-phosphate decarboxylase, required for uracil biosynthesis; S. cerevisiae URA3; yeast auxotrophic marker, counterselectable with 5-fluoroorotic acid (5-FOA)
  12593..12644   +  misc_feature   bom (fragment): basis of mobility region from pBR322
  12645..12776   -  rep_origin     M13 ori (fragment): M13 bacteriophage origin of replication; arrow indicates direction of (+) strand synthesis
  12792..12949   +  CDS            lacZα (fragment): LacZα fragment of β-galactosidase; lacZ fragment
  12955..13006   -  misc_feature   bom (fragment): basis of mobility region from pBR322
  13025..13157   +  rep_origin     f1 ori (fragment) (sequence partly withheld): f1 bacteriophage origin of replication; arrow indicates direction of (+) strand synthesis
  13153..2632    +  rep_origin     AMA1 (across the origin): replication origin from Aspergillus nidulans (Aleksenko and Clutterbuck, 1996)
