[The description below was written by a language model from this plasmid's Addgene catalogue record and pLannotate feature annotations shown in this document.]
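Description:
pCRI011-pYFAC-pyroA-PgpdA-4xcrRNAarrayelcA-TtrpC is a roughly 15.8 kb E. coli–yeast–filamentous fungus shuttle vector built on a modified pYFAC-pyroA backbone and classed as a CRISPR/synthetic biology plasmid. In bacteria it carries a ColE1/pUC-type origin and AmpR for ampicillin selection, although the depositor lists it as low copy. A yeast 2μ origin and the URA3 marker allow maintenance and selection in Saccharomyces cerevisiae. A large AMA1 element spanning the sequence origin provides autonomous episomal replication in Aspergillus. Fungal selection relies on the Aspergillus fumigatus pyroA marker. The annotation software picks this up only as three fragmentary hits to pyridoxal 5'-phosphate synthase homologues (PDX1/SNZ1/PdxS), which is consistent with an intron-containing pyridoxine biosynthesis gene. Scattered fragments of ptrA, lacZα, lacI, rop, bom and M13/f1 origins appear to be backbone remnants.

The payload is an array of four LbCas12a crRNAs, combining Lachnospiraceae bacterium Cas12a scaffold repeats with spacers directed at the elcA promoter of Parastagonospora nodorum. It was inserted through BsmBI sites that were destroyed during cloning. The array lies between the Aspergillus nidulans gpdA promoter and the trpC terminator, so it is produced as a single RNA polymerase II transcript. Cas12a can process such a transcript into individual crRNAs through its own RNase activity.

The plasmid serves as a proof-of-concept positive control for fungal CRISPR activation. It is cotransformed with the companion reporter plasmid pCRI009, which carries PelcA-mCherry, into strains expressing dLbCas12a-VPR or the D156R variant. There the crRNAs recruit the activator to PelcA and switch on mCherry, which can be seen by fluorescence microscopy in A. nidulans. The depositor intends it to help with initial testing and troubleshooting of the CRISPRa vector set.
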