Addgene plasmid #140203: pCRI011-pYFAC-pyroA-PgpdA-4xcrRNAarrayelcA-TtrpC
Purpose: Fungal vector to express an LbCas12a crRNA array targeted to Pelca, to be contransformed with pCRI009 containing PelcA-mCherry in a dLbCas12a-VPR strain as proof-of-concept of CRISPRa.
Depositing lab: Yit Heng Chooi. Depositing organization: University of Western Australia. Publication: CRISPR-mediated activation of biosynthetic gene clusters for bioactive molecule discovery in filamentous fungi. Roux I, Woodcraft C, Hu J, Wolters R, Gilchrist CLM, Chooi YH. ACS Synth Biol. 2020 Jun 11. doi: 10.1021/acssynbio.0c00197. PubMed 32526136.
Backbone
  Vector backbone: New backbone modified from pYFAC-pyroA
  Backbone manufacturer: DOI: 10.1039/C8SC02870B
  Backbone size w/o insert (bp): 14581
  Total vector size (bp): 15789
  Vector type: CRISPR, Synthetic Biology
  Selectable markers: URA3 ; Af pyroA
Growth in bacteria
  Bacterial resistance: Ampicillin, 100 μg/mL
  Growth temperature: 37°C
  Growth strain: DH5alpha
  Copy number: Low Copy
Gene/Insert
  Gene/Insert name: crRNA array elcA
  gRNA/shRNA sequence: ATTCCACTCATCATAGTACT, GATGGTGGTGCTAGCTTCTC , CTCAACACTGTACTGGCAAC, AACATCCTTGTGTGAATATT
  Species: Parastagonospora nodorum elcA spacers, Lachnospiraceae bacterium Cas12a crRNA scaffold
  Promoter: PgpdA
  Cloning method: Restriction Enzyme; 5′ cloning site BsmbI (destroyed during cloning); 3′ cloning site BsmbI (destroyed during cloning)
  Sequencing primers: 5′ GTCAGTCCAACATTTGTTGC
Terms and licenses: Academic/Nonprofit Terms; Industry Terms: Not Available to Industry
Depositor comments: To be contransformed with pCRI009-pKW20088-PelcA-mCherry-TtrpC-NotI-PacI in strains expressing dLbCas12a-VPR or dLbCas12a(D156R). These proof-of-concept vectors are intended to work as a positive control and aid the implementation of the CRISPRa vector set, facilitating initial testing and troubleshooting. The proof of concept activation is easily observable in Aspergillus nidulans with fluorescence microscopy.
How to cite: pCRI011-pYFAC-pyroA-PgpdA-4xcrRNAarrayelcA-TtrpC was a gift from Yit Heng Chooi (Addgene plasmid # 140203 ; http://n2t.net/addgene:140203 ; RRID:Addgene_140203)
